Addgene plasmid #193949: GreenT-EC.c - pRSET
Purpose: Bacterial expression vector for a low-affinity calcium indicator
Depositing lab: Oliver Griesbeck. Depositing organization: Max Planck Institute for Biological Intelligence. Publication: Fluorescent sensors for imaging of interstitial calcium. Valiente-Gabioud AA, Garteizgogeascoa Suner I, Idziak A, Fabritius A, Basquin J, Angibaud J, Nagerl UV, Singh SP, Griesbeck O. Nat Commun. 2023 Oct 5;14(1):6220. doi: 10.1038/s41467-023-41928-w. PubMed 37798285.
Backbone
  Vector backbone: pRSET-B
  Backbone size w/o insert (bp): 2901
  Vector type: Bacterial Expression
Growth in bacteria
  Bacterial resistance: Ampicillin, 100 μg/mL
  Growth temperature: 37°C
  Growth strain: DH5alpha
  Copy number: High Copy
Gene/Insert
  Gene/Insert name: GreenT-EC.c
  Species: Branchiostoma lanceolatum / Opsanus tau
  Insert size (bp): 1059
  Tag / fusion protein: His-Tag (N terminal on insert)
  Cloning method: Ligation Independent Cloning
  Sequencing primers: 5′ TAATACGACTCACTATAG; 3′ GCTTCCTTTCGGGCTTTGTTAGCAGCCGGATC
Terms and licenses: Academic/Nonprofit Terms; Industry Terms: Not Available to Industry
How to cite: GreenT-EC.c - pRSET was a gift from Oliver Griesbeck (Addgene plasmid # 193949 ; http://n2t.net/addgene:193949 ; RRID:Addgene_193949)
