[The description below was written by a language model from this plasmid's Addgene catalogue record and pLannotate feature annotations shown in this document.]
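Description:
GreenT-EC.c - pRSET is a bacterial expression plasmid built on the pRSET-B backbone for producing a low-affinity, genetically encoded green fluorescent calcium indicator in E. coli. It is maintained at high copy through a ColE1/pUC-type origin and selected with ampicillin via the β-lactamase gene under its own promoter. An f1 origin is also present, which in principle permits single-stranded DNA production. The sequenced record is about 3.8 kb, slightly shorter than the sum of the catalogued backbone and insert sizes.

The expression cassette runs from a T7 promoter and the efficient phage T7 gene 10 ribosome binding site to a T7 terminator, so transcription depends on a host supplying T7 RNA polymerase. The open reading frame begins with the usual pRSET leader: a polyhistidine tag for metal-affinity purification, the T7 gene 10 leader peptide, and the Xpress epitope with its enterokinase cleavage site. This is followed by the roughly 1.06 kb sensor. The annotation shows the sensor as mNeonGreen (from Branchiostoma lanceolatum) split into two segments by an inserted troponin C-derived calcium-binding domain. The annotation tool matched this domain to pig TNNC2, but the catalogue attributes it to the toadfish Opsanus tau. In this single-fluorophore arrangement, calcium binding to the troponin C segment presumably alters the fluorescence of the surrounding mNeonGreen. Short hits to lacI, lacZα, an SP6 promoter and a gene 10B solubility tag are small fragments and are probably backbone remnants rather than functional parts.

The associated work concerns imaging of interstitial calcium, which fits the sensor's low affinity. This version is suited to making His-tagged recombinant protein for purification and in vitro characterisation.
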