Features (pLannotate 1.2.2; 17 found; start..end, strand, type, name):
    377..430     +  CDS            lacI (fragment): lac repressor; lacI; The lac repressor binds to the lac operator to inhibit transcription in E. coli. This inhibition can be relieved by adding lactose or isopropyl-β-D-thiogalactopyranoside (IPTG).
    450..468     +  promoter       T7 promoter: promoter for bacteriophage T7 RNA polymerase
    500..522     +  RBS            RBS: efficient ribosome binding site from bacteriophage T7 gene 10 (Olins and Rangwala, 1989)
    548..572     +  CDS            10xHis (fragment): 10xHis affinity tag
    578..610     +  CDS            T7 tag (gene 10 leader): leader peptide from bacteriophage T7 gene 10 promotes efficient translation in E. coli
    614..637     +  CDS            Xpress™ tag: Xpress™ epitope tag, including an enterokinase recognition and cleavage site
    650..1090    +  CDS            mNeonGreen (fragment): mNeonGreen is a basic (constitutively fluorescent) green/yellow fluorescent protein published in 2013, derived from Branchiostoma lanceolatum. It is reported to be a very rapidly-maturing monomer with moderate acid sensitivity.
   1103..1312    +  CDS            TNNC2 (fragment): TNNC2_PIG - Experimental evidence at protein level: Swiss-Prot protein existence level 1. Troponin is the central regulatory protein of striated muscle contraction. Tn consists of three components: Tn-I which is the inhibitor of actomyosin ATPase, Tn-T which contains the binding site for tropomyosin and Tn-C. The binding of calcium to Tn-C abolishes the inhibitory action of Tn on actin filaments. From Sus scrofa (Pig).
   1331..1588    +  CDS            mNeonGreen (fragment): mNeonGreen is a basic (constitutively fluorescent) green/yellow fluorescent protein published in 2013, derived from Branchiostoma lanceolatum. It is reported to be a very rapidly-maturing monomer with moderate acid sensitivity.
   1604..1621    -  promoter       SP6 promoter (fragment): promoter for bacteriophage SP6 RNA polymerase
   1628..1677    +  CDS            SET1 (fragment): solubility-enhancement tag derived from T7 phage gene 10B
   1685..1732    +  terminator     T7 terminator: transcription terminator for bacteriophage T7 RNA polymerase
   1758..1824    +  CDS            lacZα (fragment): LacZα fragment of β-galactosidase; lacZ fragment
   1829..2257    +  rep_origin     f1 ori (sequence partly withheld): f1 bacteriophage origin of replication; arrow indicates direction of (+) strand synthesis
   2310..2414    +  promoter       AmpR promoter: bla
   2415..3275    +  CDS            AmpR: β-lactamase; bla; confers resistance to ampicillin, carbenicillin, and related antibiotics
   3446..194     +  rep_origin     ori (across the origin): high-copy-number ColE1/pMB1/pBR322/pUC origin of replication
>Addgene plasmid #193949 | GreenT-EC.c - pRSET | addgene full sequence | sequence record 382350 | Addgene NGS Result
GAGAAAGCGCCACGCTTCCCGAAGGGAGAAAGGCGGACAGGTATCCGGTAAGCGGCAGGGTCGGAACAGG
AGAGCGCACGAGGGAGCTTCCAGGGGGAAACGCCTGGTATCTTTATAGTCCTGTCGGGTTTCGCCACCTC
TGACTTGAGCGTCGATTTTTGTGATGCTCGTCAGGGGGGCGGAGCCTATGGAAAAACGCCAGCAACGCGG
CCTTTTTACGGTTCCTGGCCTTTTGCTGGCCTTTTGCTCACATGTTCTTTCCTGCGTTATCCCCTGATTC
TGTGGATAACCGTATTACCGCCTTTGAGTGAGCTGATACCGCTCGCCGCAGCCGAACGACCGAGCGCAGC
GAGTCAGTGAGCGAGGAAGCGGAAGAGCGCCCAATACGCAAACCGCCTCTCCCCGCGCGTTGGCCGATTC
ATTAATGCAGGATCTCGATCCCGCGAAATTAATACGACTCACTATAGGGAGACCACAACGGTTTCCCTCT
AGAAATAATTTTGTTTAACTTTAAGAAGGAGATATACATATGCGGGGTTCTCATCATCATCATCATCACC
ATCACCATCACCGCGGTATGGCTAGCATGACTGGTGGACAGCAAATGGGTCGGGATCTGTACGACGATGA
CGATAAGGATCCGGCCACCATGGTCTCCAAGGGGGAGGAGGACAACATGGGGAGCCTGCCAGCTACCCAC
GAGCTGCATATCTTTGGATCTATTAACGGGGTGGATTTCGACATGGTTGGACAAGGTAGCGGGAATCCTA
ATGATGGGTATGAAGAGCTTAACCTTAAAAGCACTAAGGGCGATCTGCAATTTTCACCTTGGATTCTCGT
CCCCCACATTGGGTATGGGTTCCATCAATATCTCCCTTACCCGGATGGAATGTCTCCCTTCCAAGCGGCT
ATGGTAGATGGTAGTGGTTACCAAGTTCACAGGACTATGCAATTCGAAGACGGCGCCTCATTGACTGTGA
ACTACCGATACACTTACGAAGGATCTCACATAAAAGGTGAAGCGCAGGTGAAGGGCACGGGATTTCCAGC
AGATGGGCCGGTAATGACTAACTCACTTACTGCGGCAGACTTGGGGTGGGATTCAGAAGAGGAACTTTCC
GAATGTTTTAGAATTTTTGATTTTGACGGTAACGGATTCATTGACCGCGAAGAGTTCGGTGACATAATCA
GATTGACTGGGGAGCAACTTACGGATGAGGACGTAGACGAAATTTTTGGCGACTCAGATACGGATAAGAA
TTCAGGCCGGATCGACTTTGATGAATTTCTGAAAATGGTCGAAAATGTTCAGCTCACGGACAACCGAACA
ACGAAAAAGACCTATCCAAATGACAAGACAATTATCTCAACTTTGAAATGGAGCTACACCACGGACAACG
GCAAGAGGTATCGGTCCACCGCTATCACTATTTATACATTTGCTAAACCCATGGCGGCTAACTACCTCAA
GAATCAACCTATGTACGTGTTTCGCAAGACTGAGCTTAAACATAGCAAAACCGAATTGAATTTCAAGGAG
TGGCAGAAGGCGTTTACGGACGTAATGGGGATGGATGAGCTTTATAAGTGATAATAGGAATTCCTATAGT
GTCACCTAAATGATCCGGCTGCTAACAAAGCCCGAAAGGAAGCTGAGTTGGCTGCTGCCACCGCTGAGCA
ATAACTAGCATAACCCCTTGGGGCCTCTAAACGGGTCTTGAGGGGTTTTTTGCTGAAAGGAGGAACTATA
TCCGGATCTGGCGTAATAGCGAAGAGGCCCGCACCGATCGCCCTTCCCAACAGTTGCGCAGCCTGAATGG
CGAATGGG
[124 nt withheld, positions 1829-1952]
C
[91 nt withheld, positions 1954-2044]
A
[49 nt withheld, positions 2046-2094]
CCTTTGACGTTGGAGTCCACGTTCTTT
[37 nt withheld, positions 2122-2158]
ACCCTATCTCGGTCTATTCTTTTGATTTATAAGGGATTTTGCCGATTTCGGCCTATTGGTTAAAAAATGA
GCTGATTTAACAAAAATTTAACGCGAATTTTAACAAAATATTAACGCTTACAATTTAGGTGGCACTTTTC
GGGGAAATGTGCGCGGAACCCCTATTTGTTTATTTTTCTAAATACATTCAAATATGTATCCGCTCATGAG
ACAATAACCCTGATAAATGCTTCAATAATATTGAAAAAGGAAGAGTATGAGTATTCAACATTTCCGTGTC
GCCCTTATTCCCTTTTTTGCGGCATTTTGCCTTCCTGTTTTTGCTCACCCAGAAACGCTGGTGAAAGTAA
AAGATGCTGAAGATCAGTTGGGTGCACGAGTGGGTTACATCGAACTGGATCTCAACAGCGGTAAGATCCT
TGAGAGTTTTCGCCCCGAAGAACGTTTTCCAATGATGAGCACTTTTAAAGTTCTGCTATGTGGCGCGGTA
TTATCCCGTATTGACGCCGGGCAAGAGCAACTCGGTCGCCGCATACACTATTCTCAGAATGACTTGGTTG
AGTACTCACCAGTCACAGAAAAGCATCTTACGGATGGCATGACAGTAAGAGAATTATGCAGTGCTGCCAT
AACCATGAGTGATAACACTGCGGCCAACTTACTTCTGACAACGATCGGAGGACCGAAGGAGCTAACCGCT
TTTTTGCACAACATGGGGGATCATGTAACTCGCCTTGATCGTTGGGAACCGGAGCTGAATGAAGCCATAC
CAAACGACGAGCGTGACACCACGATGCCTGTAGCAATGGCAACAACGTTGCGCAAACTATTAACTGGCGA
ACTACTTACTCTAGCTTCCCGGCAACAATTAATAGACTGGATGGAGGCGGATAAAGTTGCAGGACCACTT
CTGCGCTCGGCCCTTCCGGCTGGCTGGTTTATTGCTGATAAATCTGGAGCCGGTGAGCGTGGGTCTCGCG
GTATCATTGCAGCACTGGGGCCAGATGGTAAGCCCTCCCGTATCGTAGTTATCTACACGACGGGGAGTCA
GGCAACTATGGATGAACGAAATAGACAGATCGCTGAGATAGGTGCCTCACTGATTAAGCATTGGTAACTG
TCAGACCAAGTTTACTCATATATACTTTAGATTGATTTAAAACTTCATTTTTAATTTAAAAGGATCTAGG
TGAAGATCCTTTTTGATAATCTCATGACCAAAATCCCTTAACGTGAGTTTTCGTTCCACTGAGCGTCAGA
CCCCGTAGAAAAGATCAAAGGATCTTCTTGAGATCCTTTTTTTCTGCGCGTAATCTGCTGCTTGCAAACA
AAAAAACCACCGCTACCAGCGGTGGTTTGTTTGCCGGATCAAGAGCTACCAACTCTTTTTCCGAAGGTAA
CTGGCTTCAGCAGAGCGCAGATACCAAATACTGTTCTTCTAGTGTAGCCGTAGTTAGGCCACCACTTCAA
GAACTCTGTAGCACCGCCTACATACCTCGCTCTGCTAATCCTGTTACCAGTGGCTGCTGCCAGTGGCGAT
AAGTCGTGTCTTACCGGGTTGGACTCAAGACGATAGTTACCGGATAAGGCGCAGCGGTCGGGCTGAACGG
GGGGTTCGTGCACACAGCCCAGCTTGGAGCGAACGACCTACACCGAACTGAGATACCTACAGCGTGAGCT
AT
